>Addgene plasmid #218789 | pSSRB070_pAC8-hsCRBN | addgene full sequence | sequence record 432482 | Addgene NGS Result
CGACCTACTCCGGAATATTAATAGAGTTGCTGATATCATGGAGATAATTAAAATGATAACCATCTCGCAA
ATAAATAAGTATTTTACTGTTTTCGTAACAGTTTTGTAATAAAAAAACCTATAAATACGGATCTACC
[1455 nt withheld, positions 138-1592]
TAAGGTACCCCCGGACGGCCGCTTAATTAATTGATCCGGGTTATTAGTACATTTATTAAGCGCTAGATTC
TGTGCGTTGTTGATTTACAGACAATTGTTGTACGTATTTTAATAATTCATTAAATTTATAATCTTTAGGG
TGGTATGTTAGAGCGAAAATCAAATGATTTTCAGCGTCTTTATATCTGAATTTAAATATTAAATCCTCAA
TAGATTTGTAAAATAGGTTTCGATTAGTTTCAAACAAGGGTTGTTTTTCCGAACCGATGGCTGGACTATC
TAATGGATTTTCGCTCAACGCCACAAAACTTGCCAAATCTTGTAGCAGCAATCTAGCTTTGTCGATATTC
GTTTGTGTTTTGTTTTGTAATAAAGGTTCGACGTCGTTCAAAATATTATGCGCTTTTGTATTTCTTTCAT
CACTGTCGTTAGTGTACAATTGACTCGACGTAAACACGTTAAATAAAGCTTGGACATATTTAACATCGGG
CGTGTTAGCTTTATTAGGCCGATTATCGTCGTCGTCCCAACCCTCGTCGTTAGAAGTTGCTTCCGAAGAC
GATTTTGCCATAGCCACACGACGCCTATTAATTGTGTCGGCTAACACGTCCGCGATCAAATTTGTAGTTG
AGCTTTTTGGAATTATTTCTGATTGCGGGCGTTTTTGGGCGGGTTTCAATCTAACTGTGCCCGATTTTAA
TTCAGACAACACGTTAGAAAGCGATGGTGCAGGCGGTGGTAACATTTCAGACGGCAAATCTACTAATGGC
GGCGGTGGTGGAGCTGATGATAAATCTACCATCGGTGGAGGCGCAGGCGGGGCTGGCGGCGGAGGCGGAG
GCGGAGGTGGTGGCGGTGATGCAGACGGCGGTTTAGGCTCAAATGTCTCTTTAGGCAACACAGTCGGCAC
CTCAACTATTGTACTGGTTTCGGGCGCCGTTTTTGGTTTGACCGGTCTGAGACGAGTGCGATTTTTTTCG
TTTCTAATAGCTTCCAACAATTGTTGTCTGTCGTCTAAAGGTGCAGCGGGTTGAGGTTCCGTCGGCATTG
GTGGAGCGGGCGGCAATTCAGACATCGATGGTGGTGGTGGTGGTGGAGGCGCTGGAATGTTAGGCACGGG
AGAAGGTGGTGGCGGCGGTGCCGCCGGTATAATTTGTTCTGGTTTAGTTTGTTCGCGCACGATTGTGGGC
ACCGGCGCAGGCGCCGCTGGCTGCACAACGGAAGGTCGTCTGCTTCGAGGCAGCGCTTGGGGTGGTGGCA
ATTCAATATTATAATTGGAATACAAATCGTAAAAATCTGCTATAAGCATTGTAATTTCGCTATCGTTTAC
CGTGCCGATATTTAACAACCGCTCAATGTAAGCAATTGTATTGTAAAGAGATTGTCTCAAGCTCGGATCG
ATCCCGCACGCCGATAACAAGCCTTTTCATTTTTACTACAGCATTGTAGTGGCGAGACACTTCGCTGTCG
TCGCCTGATGCGGTATTTTCTCCTTACGCATCTGTGCGGTATTTCACACCGCATA
[142 nt withheld, positions 3118-3259]
C
[141 nt withheld, positions 3261-3401]
CCTTTGACGTTGGAGTCCACGTTCTTT
[37 nt withheld, positions 3429-3465]
ACCCTATCTCGGGCTATTCTTTTGATTTATAAGGGATTTTGCCGATTTCGGCCTATTGGTTAAAAAATGA
GCTGATTTAACAAAAATTTAACGCGAATTTTAACAAAATATTAACGTTTACAATTTTATGGTGCACTCTC
AGTACAATCTGCTCTGATGCCGCATAGTTAAGCCAGCCCCGACACCCGCCAACACCCGCTGACGCGCCCT
GACGGGCTTGTCTGCTCCCGGCATCCGCTTACAGACAAGCTGTGACCGTCTCCGGGAGCTGCATGTGTCA
GAGGTTTTCACCGTCATCACCGAAACGCGCGAGACGAAAGGGCCTCGTGATACGCCTATTTTTATAGGTT
AATGTCATGATAATAATGGTTTCTTAGACGTCAGGTGGCACTTTTCGGGGAAATGTGCGCGGAACCCCTA
TTTGTTTATTTTTCTAAATACATTCAAATATGTATCCGCTCATGAGACAATAACCCTGATAAATGCTTCA
ATAATATTGAAAAAGGAAGAGTATGAGTATTCAACATTTCCGTGTCGCCCTTATTCCCTTTTTTGCGGCA
TTTTGCCTTCCTGTTTTTGCTCACCCAGAAACGCTGGTGAAAGTAAAAGATGCTGAAGATCAGTTGGGTG
CACGAGTGGGTTACATCGAACTGGATCTCAACAGCGGTAAGATCCTTGAGAGTTTTCGCCCCGAAGAACG
TTTTCCAATGATGAGCACTTTTAAAGTTCTGCTATGTGGCGCGGTATTATCCCGTATTGACGCCGGGCAA
GAGCAACTCGGTCGCCGCATACACTATTCTCAGAATGACTTGGTTGAGTACTCACCAGTCACAGAAAAGC
ATCTTACGGATGGCATGACAGTAAGAGAATTATGCAGTGCTGCCATAACCATGAGTGATAACACTGCGGC
CAACTTACTTCTGACAACGATCGGAGGACCGAAGGAGCTAACCGCTTTTTTGCACAACATGGGGGATCAT
GTAACTCGCCTTGATCGTTGGGAACCGGAGCTGAATGAAGCCATACCAAACGACGAGCGTGACACCACGA
TGCCTGTAGCAATGGCAACAACGTTGCGCAAACTATTAACTGGCGAACTACTTACTCTAGCTTCCCGGCA
ACAATTAATAGACTGGATGGAGGCGGATAAAGTTGCAGGACCACTTCTGCGCTCGGCCCTTCCGGCTGGC
TGGTTTATTGCTGATAAATCTGGAGCCGGTGAGCGTGGGTCTCGCGGTATCATTGCAGCACTGGGGCCAG
ATGGTAAGCCCTCCCGTATCGTAGTTATCTACACGACGGGGAGTCAGGCAACTATGGATGAACGAAATAG
ACAGATCGCTGAGATAGGTGCCTCACTGATTAAGCATTGGTAACTGTCAGACCAAGTTTACTCATATATA
CTTTAGATTGATTTAAAACTTCATTTTTAATTTAAAAGGATCTAGGTGAAGATCCTTTTTGATAATCTCA
TGACCAAAATCCCTTAACGTGAGTTTTCGTTCCACTGAGCGTCAGACCCCGTAGAAAAGATCAAAGGATC
TTCTTGAGATCCTTTTTTTCTGCGCGTAATCTGCTGCTTGCAAACAAAAAAACCACCGCTACCAGCGGTG
GTTTGTTTGCCGGATCAAGAGCTACCAACTCTTTTTCCGAAGGTAACTGGCTTCAGCAGAGCGCAGATAC
CAAATACTGTTCTTCTAGTGTAGCCGTAGTTAGGCCACCACTTCAAGAACTCTGTAGCACCGCCTACATA
CCTCGCTCTGCTAATCCTGTTACCAGTGGCTGCTGCCAGTGGCGATAAGTCGTGTCTTACCGGGTTGGAC
TCAAGACGATAGTTACCGGATAAGGCGCAGCGGTCGGGCTGAACGGGGGGTTCGTGCACACAGCCCAGCT
TGGAGCGAACGACCTACACCGAACTGAGATACCTACAGCGTGAGCTATGAGAAAGCGCCACGCTTCCCGA
AGGGAGAAAGGCGGACAGGTATCCGGTAAGCGGCAGGGTCGGAACAGGAGAGCGCACGAGGGAGCTTCCA
GGGGGAAACGCCTGGTATCTTTATAGTCCTGTCGGGTTTCGCCACCTCTGACTTGAGCGTCGATTTTTGT
GATGCTCGTCAGGGGGGCGGAGCCTATGGAAAAACGCCAGCAACGCGGCCTTTTTACGGTTCCTGGCCTT
TTGCTGGCCTTTTGCTCACATGTTCTTTCCTGCGTTATCCCCTGATTCTGTGGATAACCGTATTACCGCC
TTTGAGTGAGCTGATACCGCTCGCCGCAGCCGAACGACCGAGCGCAGCGAGTCAGTGAGCGAGGAAGCGG
AAGAGCGCCCAATACGCAAACCGCCTCTCCCCGCGCGTTGGCCGATTCATTAATGCAGAACGGCTCCGCC
CACTATTAATGAAATTAAAAATTCCAATTTTAAAAAACGCAGCAAGAGAAACATTTGTATGAAAGAATGC
GTAGAAGGAAAGAAAAATGTCGTCGACATGCTGAACAACAAGATTAATATGCCTCCGTGTATAAAAAAAA
TATTGAACGATTTGAAAGAAAACAATGTACCGCGCGGCGGTATGTACAGGAAGAGGTTTATACTAAACTG
TTACATTGCAAACGTGGTTTCGTGTGCCAAGTGTGAAAACCGATGTTTAATCAAGGCTCTGACGCATTTC
TACAACCACGACTCCAAGTGTGTGGGTGAAGTCATGCATCTTTTAATCAAATCCCAAGATGTGTATAAAC
CACCAAACTGCCAAAAAATGAAAACTGTCGACAAGCTCTGTCCGTTTGCTGGCAACTGCAAGGGTCTCAA
TCCTATTTGTAATTATTGAATAATAAAACAATTATAAATGTCAAATTTGTTTTTTATTAACGATACAAAC
CAAACGCAACAAGAACATTTGTAGTATTATCTATAATTGAAAACGCGTAGTTATAATCGCTGAGGTAATA
TTTAAAATCATTTTCAAATGATTCACAGTTAATTTGCGACAATATAATTTTATTTTCACATAAACTAGAC
GCCTTGTCGTCTTCTTCTTCGTATTCCTTCTCTTTTTCATTTTTCTCCTCATAAAAATTAACATAGTTAT
TATCGTATCCATATATGTATCTATCGTATAGAGTAAATTTTTTGTTGTCATAAATATATATGTCTTTTTT
AATGGGGTGTATAGTACCGCTGCGCATAGTTTTTCTGTAATTTACAACAGTGCTATTTTCTGGTAGTTCT
TCGGAGTGTGTTGCTTTAATTATTAAATTTATATAATCAATGAATTTGGGATCGTCGGTTTTGTACAATA
TGTTGCCGGCATAGTACGCAGCTTCTTCTAGTTCAATTACACCATTTTTTAGCAGCACCGGATTAACATA
ACTTTCCAAAATGTTGTACGAACCGTTAAACAAAAACAGTTCACCTCCCTTTTCTATACTATTGTCTGCG
AGCAGTTGTTTGTTGTTAAAAATAACAGCCATTGTAATGAGACGCACAAACTAATATCACAAACTGGAAA
TGTCTATCAATATATAGTTGCTGATATAACTTCGTATAGCATACATTATACGAAGTTATCTGGTTGAAAC
GTACCCGTAGTGGCTATGGCAGGGCTTGCCGCCCCGACGTTGGCTGCGAGCCCTGGGCCTTCACCCGAAC
TTGGGGGTTGGGGTGGGGAAAAGGAAGAAACGCGGGCGTATTGGTCCCAATGGGGTCTCGGTGGGGTATC
GACAGAGTGCCAGCCCTGGGACCGAACCCCGCGTTTATGAACAAACGACCCAACACCCGTGCGTTTTATT
CTGTCTTTTTATTGCCGTCATAGCGCGGGTTCCTTCCGGTATTGTCTCCTTCCGTGTTTCAGTTAGCCTC
CCCCATCTCCCGCTATTACTCGAGTCACTGGGAGCCGGAGTGGCGGGCCTCGGCGTGCTCGTACTGCTCC
ACCACGGTGTAGTCCTCGTTGTGGTTGGTGATGTCCAGCTTGGAGTCCACGTAGTGGTTGCCGGGCAGCT
GCACGGGCTTCTTGGCCTTGTACACGGTCTTGAAGTCGCAGGTGTAGTGGCCGCCGTCCTTCAGCTTCAG
GGCGTGGGAGATCTCGCCCTTCAGCACGCCGTCCTGGGGGTACAGCTTCTCGGTGGAGGGCTCCCAGCCG
GCAGTCTTCTTCTGCATTACGGGGCCGTCGGCGGGGAAGTTCACGCCCTTGAACTTCACCTTGTAGATGA
AGGTGCCGTCCTGCAGGGAGGAGTCCTGCTGCACCTCCACCACGCCGCCGTCCTCGAAGTTCATGGAGCG
CTCCCAGGTGAAGCCCTCGGGGAAGGACAGCTTCATGTAGTCGGGGATGTCGGCGGGGTGCTTCACGTAG
GCCTTGGAGCCGTACTGGAACTGGGGGGACAGGATGTCCCAGGCGAAGGGCAGGGGGCCGCCCTTGGTCA
CCTGCAGCTTGGCGGTCTGGGTGCCCTCGTAGGGCTTGCCCTCGCCCTCGCCCTCGATCTCGAAGTAGTG
GCCGTTCACGGAGCCCTCCATGCGCACCTTGAACTGCATGAACTCCTTGATGACGTCCTCGGTGTTGTCC
ATGGTAGAGTGATTGTAAATAAAATGTAATTTACAGTATAGTATTTTAATTAATATACAAATGATTTGAT
AATAATTCTTATTTAACTATAATATATTGTGTTGGGTTGAATTAAAGGTCCGTATACTAGTATCGATTCG
Features (pLannotate 1.2.2; 19 found; start..end, strand, type, name):
     35..126     +  promoter       polyhedrin promoter: polh from Autographa californica; promoter for the baculovirus polyhedrin gene
    140..160     +  CDS            3xFLAG (fragment) (sequence withheld): three tandem FLAG® epitope tags
    267..1592    +  CDS            CRBN (sequence withheld): CRBN_HUMAN - Experimental evidence at protein level: Swiss-Prot protein existence level 1. Substrate recognition component of a DCX (DDB1-CUL4-X-box) E3 protein ligase complex that mediates the ubiquitination and subsequent proteasomal degradation of target proteins, such as MEIS2 (Probable). Normal degradation of key regulatory proteins is required for normal limb outgrowth and expression of the fibroblast growth factor FGF8 (PubMed:20223979, PubMed:24328678, PubMed:25043012, PubMed:25108355). Maintains presynaptic glutamate release and consequently cognitive functions, such as memory and lea
   1632..2989    +  misc_recomb    baculovirus recombination region (ORF1629): contains part of ORF1629
   2987..3064    -  CDS            P61 (fragment): P78_NPVAC - Experimental evidence at protein level: Swiss-Prot protein existence level 1. Plays a role in the transport of the nucleocapsids from the cytoplasm toward the host nucleus together with the host actin- polymerizing Arp2/3 complex. From Autographa californica nuclear polyhedrosis virus (AcMNPV).
   3066..3117    -  misc_feature   bom (fragment): basis of mobility region from pBR322
   3136..3516    +  rep_origin     M13 ori (sequence partly withheld): M13 bacteriophage origin of replication; arrow indicates direction of (+) strand synthesis
   3592..3641    -  misc_feature   bom (fragment): basis of mobility region from pBR322
   3743..3778    -  CDS            rop (fragment): Rop protein, which maintains plasmids at low copy number; rop
   3873..3977    +  promoter       AmpR promoter: bla
   3978..4838    +  CDS            AmpR: β-lactamase; bla; confers resistance to ampicillin, carbenicillin, and related antibiotics
   5009..5597    +  rep_origin     ori: high-copy-number ColE1/pMB1/pBR322/pUC origin of replication
   5780..5833    +  CDS            lacI (fragment): lac repressor; lacI; The lac repressor binds to the lac operator to inhibit transcription in E. coli. This inhibition can be relieved by adding lactose or isopropyl-β-D-thiogalactopyranoside (IPTG).
   6160..6284    +  CDS            lef2: baculovirus late expression factor 2
   6322..6927    +  CDS            ORF603: baculovirus ORF603 protein
   6991..7024    +  protein_bind   loxP: Cre-mediated recombination occurs in the 8-bp core sequence (GCATACAT). Cre recombinase
   7214..7262    -  polyA_signal   HSV TK poly(A) signal: herpes simplex virus thymidine kinase polyadenylation signal (Cole and Stacy, 1985)
   7343..8017    -  CDS            DsRed.M1: DsRed.M1 is a basic (constitutively fluorescent) red fluorescent protein published in 2007, derived from Discosoma sp..
   8026..8135    -  promoter       p10 promoter: baculovirus promoter for expression in insect cells
