[The description below was written by a language model from this plasmid's Addgene catalogue record and pLannotate feature annotations shown in this document.]
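Description:
pSSRB070_pAC8-hsCRBN is a baculovirus transfer plasmid built on the pAC8 backbone for producing human cereblon (CRBN) in insect cells. In E. coli it is maintained as a high-copy plasmid through a ColE1/pUC-type origin and selected with ampicillin via the bla gene. An M13 phage origin is also annotated, along with small remnants of pBR322 bom, rop and lacI sequences that appear to be backbone leftovers.

The expression cassette places the CRBN coding sequence, cloned between NotI and KpnI sites, under the very late polyhedrin promoter of Autographa californica nucleopolyhedrovirus. The protein carries an N-terminal FLAG-TEV-Spy module: a FLAG epitope for affinity capture and detection (annotated only as a short fragment matching 3xFLAG), a TEV protease site, presumably for tag removal, and a Spy tag, which typically allows covalent coupling to a SpyCatcher partner. The TEV and Spy segments are not separately annotated but would fall in the gap between the FLAG match and the start of CRBN.

The cassette is flanked by baculoviral sequences, ORF1629 on one side and lef2/ORF603 on the other. These flanks mediate homologous recombination with baculoviral genomic DNA to generate recombinant virus. Within the flanked region, a divergently oriented p10 promoter drives a DsRed.M1 red fluorescent protein terminated by the HSV TK polyadenylation signal, which should mark infected cells. A single loxP site is also present; the record does not state its role.

CRBN is the substrate receptor of a DDB1-CUL4 E3 ubiquitin ligase. The associated publication concerns degradation tags regulated by molecular glues, which is consistent with use of this construct to make recombinant CRBN protein for such studies, although the record gives no further detail on the intended experiments.
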