Addgene plasmid #218789: pSSRB070_pAC8-hsCRBN
Purpose: Insect cell expression vector for FLAG-TEV-Spy-hsCRBN
Depositing lab: Eric Fischer. Depositing organization: Dana-Farber Cancer Institute. Publication: Continuous evolution of compact protein degradation tags regulated by selective molecular glues. Mercer JAM, DeCarlo SJ, Roy Burman SS, Sreekanth V, Nelson AT, Hunkeler M, Chen PJ, Donovan KA, Kokkonda P, Tiwari PK, Shoba VM, Deb A, Choudhary A, Fischer ES, Liu DR. Science. 2024 Mar 15;383(6688):eadk4422. doi: 10.1126/science.adk4422. Epub 2024 Mar 15. PubMed 38484051.
Backbone
  Vector backbone: pAC8
  Vector type: Insect Expression
Growth in bacteria
  Bacterial resistance: Ampicillin, 100 μg/mL
  Growth temperature: 37°C
  Growth strain: DH5alpha
  Copy number: High Copy
Gene/Insert
  Gene/Insert name: Protein cereblon
  Species: H. sapiens (human)
  Insert size (bp): 1458
  Entrez Gene: CRBN (a.k.a. MRT2, MRT2A)
  Promoter: polyhedrin
  Tag / fusion protein: Flag-TEV-Spy (N terminal on insert)
  Cloning method: Restriction Enzyme; 5′ cloning site NotI (not destroyed); 3′ cloning site KpnI (not destroyed)
  Sequencing primers: 5′ -
Terms and licenses: Academic/Nonprofit Terms; Industry Terms: Not Available to Industry
How to cite: pSSRB070_pAC8-hsCRBN was a gift from Eric Fischer (Addgene plasmid # 218789 ; http://n2t.net/addgene:218789 ; RRID:Addgene_218789)
